Addgene plasmid #220085: pmiRFP670-C1-Nir1-LNS2
Depositing lab: Gerry Hammond. Publication: PILS-Nir1 is a sensitive phosphatidic acid biosensor that reveals mechanisms of lipid production. Weckerly CC, Rahn TA, Ehrlich M, Wills RC, Pemberton JG, Airola MV, Hammond GRV. J Cell Biol. 2025 Nov 3;224(11):e202405174. doi: 10.1083/jcb.202405174. Epub 2025 Sep 9. PubMed 40923975.
Backbone
  Vector backbone: pmiRFP670-C1
  Vector type: Mammalian Expression
  Selectable markers: Neomycin (select with G418)
Growth in bacteria
  Bacterial resistance: Kanamycin, 50 μg/mL
  Growth temperature: 37°C
  Growth strain: DH5alpha
  Copy number: High Copy
Gene/Insert
  Gene/Insert name: PITPNM3 (alt name: Nir1)
  Species: H. sapiens (human)
  Insert size (bp): 855
  Mutation: amino acids 613-897
  Entrez Gene: PITPNM3 (a.k.a. ACKR6, CORD5, NIR1, RDGBA3)
  Promoter: CMV
  Tag / fusion protein: iRFP670-GGSGGM (N terminal on insert)
  Cloning method: Gibson Cloning
Terms and licenses: Academic/Nonprofit Terms; Industry Terms: Not Available to Industry
Depositor comments: The Nir1 sequence corresponds to a rare human allele (17-6455609-G-A (GRCh38) in the gnomAD database) with an A885V missense mutation relative to the reference genome. There is no known phenotype associated with mutation of this residue, and it is not predicted to disrupt membrane interactions. The residue is also not conserved between Nir orthologues.
How to cite: pmiRFP670-C1-Nir1-LNS2 was a gift from Gerry Hammond (Addgene plasmid # 220085 ; http://n2t.net/addgene:220085 ; RRID:Addgene_220085)
