[The description below was written by a language model from this plasmid's Addgene catalogue record and pLannotate feature annotations shown in this document.]
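Description:
pmiRFP670-C1-Nir1-LNS2 is a mammalian expression plasmid of about 5.9 kb built on the pmiRFP670-C1 backbone, a C1-style vector in which the fluorescent protein sits upstream of the cloning site so that inserts are tagged at their N terminus. It replicates in E. coli from a high-copy ColE1/pUC-type origin and also carries an f1 phage origin. A single NeoR/KanR (Tn5 aminoglycoside phosphotransferase) gene serves both hosts. A bacterial bla-type promoter drives it for kanamycin selection, and the SV40 enhancer/early promoter, paired with an HSV TK polyadenylation signal, drives it for G418 selection in mammalian cells. The short annotated ble, SV40 large T antigen and bGH poly(A) fragments appear to be backbone remnants rather than functional elements.

The expression cassette uses the human CMV immediate-early enhancer and promoter to drive miRFP670, a near-infrared fluorescent protein derived from Rhodopseudomonas palustris that needs biliverdin as a cofactor. It is joined through a short flexible GGSGGM linker to an 855 bp fragment of human PITPNM3 (Nir1) encoding amino acids 613–897, which the plasmid name identifies as the LNS2 domain. The residual multiple cloning site and an SV40 poly(A) signal follow the fusion. The depositor notes that the Nir1 sequence corresponds to a rare human allele carrying an A885V substitution relative to the reference genome. This change has no known phenotype, lies at a residue not conserved among Nir orthologues, and is not predicted to disturb membrane interactions. The associated publication describes a Nir1-based phosphatidic acid biosensor, so the construct is presumably used to image the localisation of this domain in the far-red channel in studies of phosphatidic acid. The record does not describe this plasmid's exact role in that work.
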