Features (pLannotate 1.2.2; 15 found; start..end, strand, type, name):
     61..364     +  enhancer       CMV enhancer: human cytomegalovirus immediate early enhancer
    365..568     +  promoter       CMV promoter: human cytomegalovirus (CMV) immediate early promoter
    613..1557    +  CDS            miRFP670: miRFP670 is a basic (constitutively fluorescent) near ir fluorescent protein published in 2016, derived from Rhodopseudomonas palustris. It has low acid sensitivity. It requires the cofactor biliverdin for fluorescence.
   1576..2430    +  CDS            PITPNM3 (fragment): PITM3_HUMAN - Also known as NIR1. Experimental evidence at protein level: Swiss-Prot protein existence level 1. Catalyzes the transfer of phosphatidylinositol and phosphatidylcholine between membranes (in vitro) (By similarity). Binds calcium ions. From Homo sapiens (Human).
   2450..2515    +  misc_feature   MCS: multiple cloning site
   2532..2616    +  CDS            large T antigen (fragment): large T antigen from SV40 (simian virus 40)
   2639..2760    +  polyA_signal   SV40 poly(A) signal: SV40 polyadenylation signal
   2794..3222    -  rep_origin     f1 ori (sequence partly withheld): f1 bacteriophage origin of replication; arrow indicates direction of (+) strand synthesis
   3249..3353    +  promoter       AmpR promoter: bla
   3355..3712    +  promoter       SV40 promoter: SV40 enhancer and early promoter
   3747..4541    +  CDS            NeoR/KanR: aminoglycoside phosphotransferase from Tn5; aph(3')-II (or nptII); confers resistance to neomycin, kanamycin, and G418 (Geneticin®)
   4562..4714    +  CDS            ble (fragment): BLE_KLEPN - Experimental evidence at protein level: Swiss-Prot protein existence level 1. Binding protein with a strong affinity to the bleomycin family of antibiotics. Binds to CL990; an antimitotic-antibiotic compound. From Klebsiella pneumoniae.
   4773..4820    +  polyA_signal   HSV TK poly(A) signal: herpes simplex virus thymidine kinase polyadenylation signal (Cole and Stacy, 1985)
   4911..4927    -  polyA_signal   bGH poly(A) signal (fragment): bovine growth hormone polyadenylation signal
   5149..5737    +  rep_origin     ori: high-copy-number ColE1/pMB1/pBR322/pUC origin of replication
>Addgene plasmid #220085 | pmiRFP670-C1-Nir1-LNS2 | addgene full sequence | sequence record 434090 | Addgene NGS Result
TAGTTATTAATAGTAATCAATTACGGGGTCATTAGTTCATAGCCCATATATGGAGTTCCGCGTTACATAA
CTTACGGTAAATGGCCCGCCTGGCTGACCGCCCAACGACCCCCGCCCATTGACGTCAATAATGACGTATG
TTCCCATAGTAACGCCAATAGGGACTTTCCATTGACGTCAATGGGTGGAGTATTTACGGTAAACTGCCCA
CTTGGCAGTACATCAAGTGTATCATATGCCAAGTACGCCCCCTATTGACGTCAATGACGGTAAATGGCCC
GCCTGGCATTATGCCCAGTACATGACCTTATGGGACTTTCCTACTTGGCAGTACATCTACGTATTAGTCA
TCGCTATTACCATGGTGATGCGGTTTTGGCAGTACATCAATGGGCGTGGATAGCGGTTTGACTCACGGGG
ATTTCCAAGTCTCCACCCCATTGACGTCAATGGGAGTTTGTTTTGGCACCAAAATCAACGGGACTTTCCA
AAATGTCGTAACAACTCCGCCCCATTGACGCAAATGGGCGGTAGGCGTGTACGGTGGGAGGTCTATATAA
GCAGAGCTGGTTTAGTGAACCGTCAGATCCGCTAGCGCTACCGGTCGCCACCATGGTAGCAGGTCATGCC
TCTGGCAGCCCCGCATTCGGGACCGCCTCTCATTCGAATTGCGAACATGAAGAGATCCACCTCGCCGGCT
CGATCCAGCCGCATGGCGCGCTTCTGGTCGTCAGCGAACATGATCATCGCGTCATCCAGGCCAGCACCAA
CGCCGCGGAATTTCTGAATCTCGGAAGCGTACTCGGCGTTCCGCTCGCCGAGATCGACGGCGATCTGTTG
ATCAAGATCCTGCCGCATCTCGATCCCACCGCCGAAGGCATGCCGGTCGCGGTGCGCTGCCGGATCGGCA
ATCCCTCTACGGAGTACTGCGGTCTGATGCATCGGCCTCCGGAAGGCGGGCTGATCATCGAACTCGAACG
TGCCGGCCCGTCGATCGATCTGTCAGGCACGCTGGCGCCGGCGCTGGAGCGGATCCGCACGGCGGGTTCA
CTGCGCGCGCTGTGCGATGACACCGTGCTGCTGTTTCAGCAGTGCACCGGCTACGACCGGGTGATGGTGT
ATCGTTTCGATGAGCAAGGCCACGGCCTGGTATTCTCCGAGTGCCATGTGCCTGGGCTCGAATCCTATTT
CGGCAACCGCTATCCGTCGTCGACTGTCCCGCAGATGGCGCGGCAGCTGTACGTGCGGCAGCGCGTCCGC
GTGCTGGTCGACGTCACCTATCAGCCGGTGCCGCTGGAGCCGCGGCTGTCGCCGCTGACCGGGCGCGATC
TCGACATGTCGGGCTGCTTCCTGCGCTCGATGTCGCCGTGCCATCTGCAGTTCCTGAAGGACATGGGCGT
GCGCGCCACCCTGGCGGTGTCGCTGGTGGTCGGCGGCAAGCTGTGGGGCCTGGTTGTCTGTCACCATTAT
CTGCCGCGCTTCATCCGTTTCGAGCTGCGGGCGATCTGCAAACGGCTCGCCGAAAGGATCGCGACGCGGA
TCACCGCGCTTGAGAGCGGAGGCTCAGGAGGCATGCCTGCTAACCCGCGTGAAAAATGGCTGCGTAAACG
TACCCAGGTTAAACTGCGTAACGTTACCGCTAACCACCGTGCGAACGATGTTATCGCGGCGGAAGATGGT
CCGCAGGTTCTGGTTGGTCGTTTCATGTACGGTCCGCTGGACATGGTTGCTCTGACCGGTGAAAAAGTGG
ATATCCTGGTTATGGCAGAACCGTCTAGCGGTCGCTGGGTTCACCTGGACACTGAAATCACCAACTCCTC
TGGTCGTATCACCTACAACGTTCCGCGTCCGCGCCGCCTGGGTGTTGGTGTTTACCCGGTTAAAATGGTT
GTTCGTGGTGACCAGACCTGCGCGATGTCTTACCTGACCGTTCTGCCGCGCGGTATGGAATGTGTTGTGT
TCTCTATCGACGGTTCTTTCGCTGCGAGCGTTTCTATCATGGGCTCTGACCCGAAAGTTCGTCCGGGTGC
GGTTGACGTTGTTCGTCACTGGCAGGACCTGGGTTACATGATCCTGTACATCACCGGCCGTCCGGACATG
CAGAAACAGCGTGTTGTTTCTTGGCTGTCTCAGCACAACTTCCCGCAGGGTATGATCTTCTTCTCTGATG
GTCTGGTTCACGACCCGCTGCGTCAGAAAGCGATCTTCCTGCGTAACCTGATGCAGGAATGCTTCATCAA
AATCTCTGCGGCGTACGGTTCTACCAAAGACATCTCTGTTTACTCCGTTCTGGGTCTGCCGGCTTCTCAG
ATCTTCATCGTGGGTCGTCCGACCAAAAAATACCAGACCCAGTGTCAGTTCCTGTCTGAAGGTTACGCGG
CGCACCTGGCTGTTCTGGAAGCTTCTCACCGTTCTCGTCCGAAAAAGAACTAAGCGGCCGCTCGAGTCTT
CCGGACTCAGATCTCGAGCTCAAGCTTCGAATTCTGCAGTCGACGGTACCGCGGGCCCGGGATCCACCGG
ATCTAGATAACTGATCATAATCAGCCATACCACATTTGTAGAGGTTTTACTTGCTTTAAAAAACCTCCCA
CACCTCCCCCTGAACCTGAAACATAAAATGAATGCAATTGTTGTTGTTAACTTGTTTATTGCAGCTTATA
ATGGTTACAAATAAAGCAATAGCATCACAAATTTCACAAATAAAGCATTTTTTTCACTGCATTCTAGTTG
TGGTTTGTCCAAACTCATCAATGTATCTTAAGGCGTAAATTGTAAGCGTTAATATTTTGTTAAAATTCGC
GTTAAATTTTTGTTAAATCAGCTCATTTTTTAACCAATAGGCCGAAATCGGCAAAATCCCTTATAAATCA
AAAGAATAGACCGAGATAGGGT
[37 nt withheld, positions 2893-2929]
AAAGAACGTGGACTCCAACGTCAAAGG
[49 nt withheld, positions 2957-3005]
T
[91 nt withheld, positions 3007-3097]
G
[124 nt withheld, positions 3099-3222]
CAGGTGGCACTTTTCGGGGAAATGTGCGCGGAACCCCTATTTGTTTATTTTTCTAAATACATTCAAATAT
GTATCCGCTCATGAGACAATAACCCTGATAAATGCTTCAATAATATTGAAAAAGGAAGAGTCCTGAGGCG
GAAAGAACCAGCTGTGGAATGTGTGTCAGTTAGGGTGTGGAAAGTCCCCAGGCTCCCCAGCAGGCAGAAG
TATGCAAAGCATGCATCTCAATTAGTCAGCAACCAGGTGTGGAAAGTCCCCAGGCTCCCCAGCAGGCAGA
AGTATGCAAAGCATGCATCTCAATTAGTCAGCAACCATAGTCCCGCCCCTAACTCCGCCCATCCCGCCCC
TAACTCCGCCCAGTTCCGCCCATTCTCCGCCCCATGGCTGACTAATTTTTTTTATTTATGCAGAGGCCGA
GGCCGCCTCGGCCTCTGAGCTATTCCAGAAGTAGTGAGGAGGCTTTTTTGGAGGCCTAGGCTTTTGCAAA
GATCGATCAAGAGACAGGATGAGGATCGTTTCGCATGATTGAACAAGATGGATTGCACGCAGGTTCTCCG
GCCGCTTGGGTGGAGAGGCTATTCGGCTATGACTGGGCACAACAGACAATCGGCTGCTCTGATGCCGCCG
TGTTCCGGCTGTCAGCGCAGGGGCGCCCGGTTCTTTTTGTCAAGACCGACCTGTCCGGTGCCCTGAATGA
ACTGCAAGACGAGGCAGCGCGGCTATCGTGGCTGGCCACGACGGGCGTTCCTTGCGCAGCTGTGCTCGAC
GTTGTCACTGAAGCGGGAAGGGACTGGCTGCTATTGGGCGAAGTGCCGGGGCAGGATCTCCTGTCATCTC
ACCTTGCTCCTGCCGAGAAAGTATCCATCATGGCTGATGCAATGCGGCGGCTGCATACGCTTGATCCGGC
TACCTGCCCATTCGACCACCAAGCGAAACATCGCATCGAGCGAGCACGTACTCGGATGGAAGCCGGTCTT
GTCGATCAGGATGATCTGGACGAAGAGCATCAGGGGCTCGCGCCAGCCGAACTGTTCGCCAGGCTCAAGG
CGAGCATGCCCGACGGCGAGGATCTCGTCGTGACCCATGGCGATGCCTGCTTGCCGAATATCATGGTGGA
AAATGGCCGCTTTTCTGGATTCATCGACTGTGGCCGGCTGGGTGTGGCGGACCGCTATCAGGACATAGCG
TTGGCTACCCGTGATATTGCTGAAGAGCTTGGCGGCGAATGGGCTGACCGCTTCCTCGTGCTTTACGGTA
TCGCCGCTCCCGATTCGCAGCGCATCGCCTTCTATCGCCTTCTTGACGAGTTCTTCTGAGCGGGACTCTG
GGGTTCGAAATGACCGACCAAGCGACGCCCAACCTGCCATCACGAGATTTCGATTCCACCGCCGCCTTCT
ATGAAAGGTTGGGCTTCGGAATCGTTTTCCGGGACGCCGGCTGGATGATCCTCCAGCGCGGGGATCTCAT
GCTGGAGTTCTTCGCCCACCCTAGGGGGAGGCTAACTGAAACACGGAAGGAGACAATACCGGAAGGAACC
CGCGCTATGACGGCAATAAAAAGACAGAATAAAACGCACGGTGTTGGGTCGTTTGTTCATAAACGCGGGG
TTCGGTCCCAGGGCTGGCACTCTGTCGATACCCCACCGAGACCCCATTGGGGCCAATACGCCCGCGTTTC
TTCCTTTTCCCCACCCCACCCCCCAAGTTCGGGTGAAGGCCCAGGGCTCGCAGCCAACGTCGGGGCGGCA
GGCCCTGCCATAGCCTCAGGTTACTCATATATACTTTAGATTGATTTAAAACTTCATTTTTAATTTAAAA
GGATCTAGGTGAAGATCCTTTTTGATAATCTCATGACCAAAATCCCTTAACGTGAGTTTTCGTTCCACTG
AGCGTCAGACCCCGTAGAAAAGATCAAAGGATCTTCTTGAGATCCTTTTTTTCTGCGCGTAATCTGCTGC
TTGCAAACAAAAAAACCACCGCTACCAGCGGTGGTTTGTTTGCCGGATCAAGAGCTACCAACTCTTTTTC
CGAAGGTAACTGGCTTCAGCAGAGCGCAGATACCAAATACTGTTCTTCTAGTGTAGCCGTAGTTAGGCCA
CCACTTCAAGAACTCTGTAGCACCGCCTACATACCTCGCTCTGCTAATCCTGTTACCAGTGGCTGCTGCC
AGTGGCGATAAGTCGTGTCTTACCGGGTTGGACTCAAGACGATAGTTACCGGATAAGGCGCAGCGGTCGG
GCTGAACGGGGGGTTCGTGCACACAGCCCAGCTTGGAGCGAACGACCTACACCGAACTGAGATACCTACA
GCGTGAGCTATGAGAAAGCGCCACGCTTCCCGAAGGGAGAAAGGCGGACAGGTATCCGGTAAGCGGCAGG
GTCGGAACAGGAGAGCGCACGAGGGAGCTTCCAGGGGGAAACGCCTGGTATCTTTATAGTCCTGTCGGGT
TTCGCCACCTCTGACTTGAGCGTCGATTTTTGTGATGCTCGTCAGGGGGGCGGAGCCTATGGAAAAACGC
CAGCAACGCGGCCTTTTTACGGTTCCTGGCCTTTTGCTGGCCTTTTGCTCACATGTTCTTTCCTGCGTTA
TCCCCTGATTCTGTGGATAACCGTATTACCGCCATGCAT
